Addgene plasmid #173460: pRS41K-mCherry-mNeonGreen-ADH1term-TEFpr-hphΔC (pJJF004)
Purpose: C-SWAT donor for Selection Reconstitution tagging, contains mCherry-mNeonGreen tandem fluorescent protein timer
Depositing lab: Anton Khmelinskii. Depositing organization: Institut fuer Molekulare Biologie (IMB Mainz). Publication: High-Throughput Analysis of Protein Turnover with Tandem Fluorescent Protein Timers. Fung JJ, Blocher-Juarez K, Khmelinskii A. Methods Mol Biol. 2022;2378:85-100. doi: 10.1007/978-1-0716-1732-8_6. PubMed 34985695.
Backbone
  Vector backbone: pRS41K-CEN ARS kanMX (type II donor template) (pMaM484)
  Backbone size w/o insert (bp): 6711
  Total vector size (bp): 8160
  Modifications to backbone: Vector pRS41K-CEN ARS kanMX (type II donor template) (pMaM484) was digested with BamHI and SpeI and gel-purified. mCherry-mNeonGreen insert was PCR amplified. Vector and insert were assembled by Gibson and transformed into DH5α E. coli.
  Vector type: Yeast Expression
  Selectable markers: Neomycin (select with G418)
Growth in bacteria
  Bacterial resistance: Ampicillin, 100 μg/mL
  Growth temperature: 37°C
  Growth strain: DH5alpha
  Copy number: Low Copy
Gene/Insert
  Gene/Insert name: mCherry-mNeonGreen
  Insert size (bp): 1455
  Promoter: no promoter
  Cloning method: Gibson Cloning
  Sequencing primers: 5′ ttaccctgttatccctac; 3′ ttaaaacctaagagtcac
Terms and licenses: Academic/Nonprofit Terms; Industry Terms: Not Available to Industry
How to cite: pRS41K-mCherry-mNeonGreen-ADH1term-TEFpr-hphΔC (pJJF004) was a gift from Anton Khmelinskii (Addgene plasmid # 173460 ; http://n2t.net/addgene:173460 ; RRID:Addgene_173460)
