[The description below was written by a language model from this plasmid's Addgene catalogue record and pLannotate feature annotations shown in this document.]
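Description:
pRS41K-mCherry-mNeonGreen-ADH1term-TEFpr-hphΔC (pJJF004) is a yeast–E. coli shuttle plasmid that serves as a donor template for C-SWAT tagging in Saccharomyces cerevisiae. It is built on a pRS41K-type backbone described as a type II donor template. A CEN/ARS element (CEN6 centromere fused to an autonomously replicating sequence) maintains it at low copy in yeast, where the kanMX marker allows selection with G418. In bacteria it relies on a ColE1/pUC-type origin and ampicillin resistance, although the catalogue lists it as low copy. An f1 origin, T7 and T3 promoters, and lacZα and lac promoter remnants are carried over from the parental cloning vector.

The payload is a promoterless cassette of about 1.5 kb encoding mCherry followed by mNeonGreen, a tandem fluorescent protein timer. It was inserted by Gibson assembly between the BamHI and SpeI sites of the backbone. Downstream lie the ADH1 terminator and a fragment of the hphMX hygromycin-resistance marker. The plasmid name indicates that this fragment comprises a TEF promoter driving a C-terminally truncated hph gene.

This layout fits the stated "Selection Reconstitution" purpose. The timer has no promoter because it is meant to be fused in frame to the 3′ end of a chromosomal gene and expressed from that gene's own regulatory sequences. The truncated hph should confer hygromycin resistance only once recombination at the target locus restores the missing portion, although the record does not detail this mechanism.

Because the two fluorophores mature at different rates, the ratio of their signals reports on the age of the tagged protein pool. This supports the high-throughput protein turnover analysis for which the plasmid was developed.
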