Features (pLannotate 1.2.2; 20 found; start..end, strand, type, name):
     30..65      +  CDS            rop (fragment): Rop protein, which maintains plasmids at low copy number; rop
    167..211     +  misc_feature   bom (fragment): basis of mobility region from pBR322
    214..1570    +  gene           kanMX: yeast selectable marker conferring kanamycin resistance (Wach et al., 1994)
   1614..1659    +  misc_feature   bom (fragment): basis of mobility region from pBR322
   1687..2115    -  rep_origin     f1 ori (sequence partly withheld): f1 bacteriophage origin of replication; arrow indicates direction of (+) strand synthesis
   2119..2274    -  CDS            lacZα (fragment): LacZα fragment of β-galactosidase; lacZ fragment
   2282..2300    +  promoter       T7 promoter: promoter for bacteriophage T7 RNA polymerase
   2382..3089    +  CDS            mCherry: mCherry is a basic (constitutively fluorescent) red fluorescent protein published in 2004, derived from Discosoma sp.. It is reported to be a very rapidly-maturing monomer with low acid sensitivity.
   3126..3833    +  CDS            mNeonGreen: mNeonGreen is a basic (constitutively fluorescent) green/yellow fluorescent protein published in 2013, derived from Branchiostoma lanceolatum. It is reported to be a very rapidly-maturing monomer with moderate acid sensitivity.
   3856..4043    +  terminator     ADH1 terminator: S. cerevisiae ADH1; transcription terminator for the S. cerevisiae alcohol dehydrogenase 1 (ADH1) gene
   4091..5011    +  gene           hphMX6 (fragment): yeast selectable marker conferring hygromycin resistance
   5411..5429    -  promoter       T3 promoter: promoter for bacteriophage T3 RNA polymerase
   5474..5490    -  protein_bind   lac operator: The lac repressor binds to the lac operator to inhibit transcription in E. coli. This inhibition can be relieved by adding lactose or isopropyl-β-D-thiogalactopyranoside (IPTG). lac repressor encoded by lacI
   5498..5528    -  promoter       lac promoter: promoter for the E. coli lac operon
   5543..5564    -  protein_bind   CAP binding site: CAP binding activates transcription in the presence of cAMP. E. coli catabolite activator protein
   5577..5669    -  CDS            lacI (fragment): lac repressor; lacI; The lac repressor binds to the lac operator to inhibit transcription in E. coli. This inhibition can be relieved by adding lactose or isopropyl-β-D-thiogalactopyranoside (IPTG).
   5852..6440    -  rep_origin     ori: high-copy-number ColE1/pMB1/pBR322/pUC origin of replication
   6611..7471    -  CDS            AmpR: β-lactamase; bla; confers resistance to ampicillin, carbenicillin, and related antibiotics
   7472..7576    -  promoter       AmpR promoter: bla
   7613..8116    +  misc_feature   CEN/ARS: S. cerevisiae CEN6 centromere fused to an autonomously replicating sequence
>Addgene plasmid #173460 | pRS41K-mCherry-mNeonGreen-ADH1term-TEFpr-hphΔC (pJJF004) | addgene full sequence | sequence record 341939 | Addgene NGS Result
AAAATAGGCGTATCACGAGGCCCTTTCGTCTCGCGCGTTTCGGTGATGACGGTGAAAACCTCTGACACAT
GCAGCTCCCGGAGACGGTCACAGCTTGTCTGTAAGCGGATGCCGGGAGCAGACAAGCCCGTCAGGGCGCG
TCAGCGGGTGTTGGCGGGTGTCGGGGCTGGCTTAACTATGCGGCATCAGAGCAGATTGTACTGAGAGTGC
AGCGACATGGAGGCCCAGAATACCCTCCTTGACAGTCTTGACGTGCGCAGCTCAGGGGCATGATGTGACT
GTCGCCCGTACATTTAGCCCATACATCCCCATGTATAATCATTTGCATCCATACATTTTGATGGCCGCAC
GGCGCGAAGCAAAAATTACGGCTCCTCGCTGCAGACCTGCGAGCAGGGAAACGCTCCCCTCACAGACGCG
TTGAATTGTCCCCACGCCGCGCCCCTGTAGAGAAATATAAAAGGTTAGGATTTGCCACTGAGGTTCTTCT
TTCATATACTTCCTTTTAAAATCTTGCTAGGATACAGTTCTCACATCACATCCGAACATAAACAACCATG
GGTAAGGAAAAGACTCACGTTTCGAGGCCGCGATTAAATTCCAACATGGATGCTGATTTATATGGGTATA
AATGGGCTCGCGATAATGTCGGGCAATCAGGTGCGACAATCTATCGATTGTATGGGAAGCCCGATGCGCC
AGAGTTGTTTCTGAAACATGGCAAAGGTAGCGTTGCCAATGATGTTACAGATGAGATGGTCAGACTAAAC
TGGCTGACGGAATTTATGCCTCTTCCGACCATCAAGCATTTTATCCGTACTCCTGATGATGCATGGTTAC
TCACCACTGCGATCCCCGGCAAAACAGCATTCCAGGTATTAGAAGAATATCCTGATTCAGGTGAAAATAT
TGTTGATGCGCTGGCAGTGTTCCTGCGCCGGTTGCATTCGATTCCTGTTTGTAATTGTCCTTTTAACAGC
GATCGCGTATTTCGTCTCGCTCAGGCGCAATCACGAATGAATAACGGTTTGGTTGATGCGAGTGATTTTG
ATGACGAGCGTAATGGCTGGCCTGTTGAACAAGTCTGGAAAGAAATGCATAAGCTTTTGCCATTCTCACC
GGATTCAGTCGTCACTCATGGTGATTTCTCACTTGATAACCTTATTTTTGACGAGGGGAAATTAATAGGT
TGTATTGATGTTGGACGAGTCGGAATCGCAGACCGATACCAGGATCTTGCCATCCTATGGAACTGCCTCG
GTGAGTTTTCTCCTTCATTACAGAAACGGCTTTTTCAAAAATATGGTATTGATAATCCTGATATGAATAA
ATTGCAGTTTCATTTGATGCTCGATGAGTTTTTCTAATCAGTACTGACAATAAAAAGATTCTTGTTTTCA
AGAACTTGTCATTTGTATAGTTTTTTTATATTGTAGTTGTTCTATTTTAATCAAATGTTAGCGTGATTTA
TATTTTTTTTCGCCTCGACATCATCTGCCCAGATGCGAAGTTAAGTGCGCAGAAAGTAATATCATGCGTC
AATCGTATGTGAATGCTGGTCGCTATACTGCTGTCGATTCGATACTAACGCCGCCATCCAGTGTCGAAAA
CGCGTGTGAAATACCGCACAGATGCGTAAGGAGAAAATACCGCATCAGGAAATTGTAAGCGTTAATATTT
TGTTAAAATTCGCGTTAAATTTTTGTTAAATCAGCTCATTTTTTAACCAATAGGCCGAAATCGGCAAAAT
CCCTTATAAATCAAAAGAATAGACCGAGATAGGGT
[37 nt withheld, positions 1786-1822]
AAAGAACGTGGACTCCAACGTCAAAGG
[49 nt withheld, positions 1850-1898]
T
[91 nt withheld, positions 1900-1990]
G
[124 nt withheld, positions 1992-2115]
CCATTCGCCATTCAGGCTGCGCAACTGTTGGGAAGGGCGATCGGTGCGGGCCTCTTCGCTATTACGCCAG
CTGGCGAAAGGGGGATGTGCTGCAAGGCGATTAAGTTGGGTAACGCCAGGGTTTTCCCAGTCACGACGTT
GTAAAACGACGGCCAGTGAGCGCGCGTAATACGACTCACTATAGGGCGAATTGGGTACCCTATATTACCC
TGTTATCCCTACGTACGCTGCAGGTCGACGGTGGCGGTTCTGGCGGTGGCGGATCCATGGTGAGCAAGGG
CGAGGAGGATAACATGGCCATCATCAAGGAGTTCATGCGCTTCAAGGTGCACATGGAGGGCTCCGTGAAC
GGCCACGAGTTCGAGATCGAGGGCGAGGGCGAGGGCCGCCCCTACGAGGGCACCCAGACCGCCAAGCTGA
AGGTGACCAAGGGTGGCCCCCTGCCCTTCGCCTGGGACATCCTGTCCCCTCAGTTCATGTACGGCTCCAA
GGCCTACGTGAAGCACCCCGCCGACATCCCCGACTACTTGAAGCTGTCCTTCCCCGAGGGCTTCAAGTGG
GAGCGCGTGATGAACTTCGAGGACGGCGGCGTGGTGACCGTGACCCAGGACTCCTCCCTGCAGGACGGCG
AGTTCATCTACAAGGTGAAGCTGCGCGGCACCAACTTCCCCTCCGACGGCCCCGTAATGCAGAAGAAGAC
CATGGGCTGGGAGGCCTCCTCCGAGCGGATGTACCCCGAGGACGGCGCCCTGAAGGGCGAGATCAAGCAG
AGGCTGAAGCTGAAGGACGGCGGCCACTACGACGCTGAGGTCAAGACCACCTACAAGGCCAAGAAGCCCG
TGCAGCTGCCCGGCGCCTACAACGTCAACATCAAGTTGGACATCACCTCCCACAACGAGGACTACACCAT
CGTGGAACAGTACGAACGCGCCGAGGGCCGCCACTCCACCGGCGGCATGGACGAGCTGTACAAGCTCGAC
GGAGCAGGTGCTGGTGCTGGTGCTGGAGCAATGGTTTCTAAGGGTGAAGAAGACAACATGGCTTCTTTGC
CAGCTACTCACGAATTGCACATCTTCGGTTCTATCAACGGTGTTGACTTCGACATGGTTGGTCAAGGTAC
TGGTAACCCAAACGACGGTTACGAAGAATTGAACTTGAAGTCTACTAAGGGTGACTTGCAATTCTCTCCA
TGGATCTTGGTTCCACACATCGGTTACGGTTTCCACCAATACTTGCCATACCCAGACGGTATGTCTCCAT
TCCAAGCTGCTATGGTTGACGGTTCTGGTTACCAAGTTCACAGAACTATGCAATTCGAAGACGGTGCTTC
TTTGACTGTTAACTACAGATACACTTACGAAGGTTCTCACATCAAGGGTGAAGCTCAAGTTAAGGGTACT
GGTTTCCCAGCTGACGGTCCAGTTATGACTAACTCTTTGACTGCTGCTGACTGGTGTAGATCTAAGAAGA
CTTACCCAAACGACAAGACTATCATCTCTACTTTCAAGTGGTCTTACACTACTGGTAACGGTAAGAGATA
CAGATCTACTGCTAGAACTACTTACACTTTCGCTAAGCCAATGGCTGCTAACTACTTGAAGAACCAACCA
ATGTACGTTTTCAGAAAGACTGAATTGAAGCACTCTAAGACTGAATTGAACTTCAAGGAATGGCAAAAGG
CTTTCACTGACGTTATGGGTATGGACGAATTGTACAAGTAAACTAGTCACTTCTAAATAAGCGAATTTCT
TATGATTTATGATTTTTATTATTAAATAAGTTATAAAAAAAATAAGTGTATACAAATTTTAAAGTGACTC
TTAGGTTTTAAAACGAAAATTCTTATTCTTGAGTAACTCTTTCCTGTAGGTCAGGTTGCTTTCTCAGGTA
TAGTATGAGGTCGCTCTTATTGACCACACCTCTACCGGCAAGATCTGTTTAGCTTGCCTCGTCCCCGCCG
GGTCACCCGGCCAGCGACATGGAGGCCCAGAATACCCTCCTTGACAGTCTTGACGTGCGCAGCTCAGGGG
CATGATGTGACTGTCGCCCGTACATTTAGCCCATACATCCCCATGTATAATCATTTGCATCCATACATTT
TGATGGCCGCACGGCGCGAAGCAAAAATTACGGCTCCTCGCTGCGGACCTGCGAGCAGGGAAACGCTCCC
CTCACAGACGCGTTGAATTGTCCCCACGCCGCGCCCCTGTAGAGAAATATAAAAGGTTAGGATTTGCCAC
TGAGGTTCTTCTTTCATATACTTCCTTTTAAAATCTTGCTAGGATACAGTTCTCACATCACATCCGAACA
TAAACAACCATGGGTAAAAAGCCTGAACTCACCGCGACGTCTGTCGAGAAGTTTCTGATCGAAAAGTTCG
ACAGCGTCTCCGACCTGATGCAGCTCTCGGAGGGCGAAGAATCTCGTGCTTTCAGCTTCGATGTAGGAGG
GCGTGGATATGTCCTGCGGGTAAATAGCTGCGCCGATGGTTTCTACAAAGATCGTTATGTTTATCGGCAC
TTTGCATCGGCCGCGCTCCCGATTCCGGAAGTGCTTGACATTGGGGAATTCAGCGAGAGCCTGACCTATT
GCATCTCCCGCCGTGCACAGGGTGTCACGTTGCAAGACCTGCCTGAAACCGAACTGCCCGCTGTTCTGCA
GCCGGTCGCGGAGGCCATGGATGCGATCGCTGCGGCCGATCTTAGCCAGACGAGCGGGTTCGGCCCATTC
GGACCGCAAGGAATCGGTCAATACACTACATGGCGTGATTTCATATGCGCGATTGCTGATCCCCATGTGT
ATCACTGGCAAACTGTGATGGACGACACCGTCAGTGCGTCCGTCGCGCAGGCTCTCGATGAGCTGATGCT
TTGGGCCGAGGACTGCCCCGAAGTCCTATATTACCCTGTTATCCCTAGCGTAACTTAATTGGTACACTAA
TCAATTAAAGAGCACTTCTCTGGTTGGAATATCCATTGCTATCAAAATAGTAGATTCCCGCCTATTAATA
TTCTTATGCCCAAGAGTTGGGAATTGAAAGGAAATAAAAAATCAAATAAAAAATCAATCATCATGCACCA
GAAATAGAAAAATACATATATACTTAAGCAACACTAAGATTGCAACTTGAAACCAAGTTTTGGTAAAAAT
TAAATGCAAGATTTACAAATATGAGGTGTAGGGAGTGTATACTATATGCAGATATCAAATAGTTAAAAAC
TAATGAAATGTAAACTAGAAATATGGTGTTCGGAACTTTTCAATATAATTAGGAACGACACGGCAGCTTT
TGTTCCCTTTAGTGAGGGTTAATTGCGCGCTTGGCGTAATCATGGTCATAGCTGTTTCCTGTGTGAAATT
GTTATCCGCTCACAATTCCACACAACATACGAGCCGGAAGCATAAAGTGTAAAGCCTGGGGTGCCTAATG
AGTGAGCTAACTCACATTAATTGCGTTGCGCTCACTGCCCGCTTTCCAGTCGGGAAACCTGTCGTGCCAG
CTGCATTAATGAATCGGCCAACGCGCGGGGAGAGGCGGTTTGCGTATTGGGCGCTCTTCCGCTTCCTCGC
TCACTGACTCGCTGCGCTCGGTCGTTCGGCTGCGGCGAGCGGTATCAGCTCACTCAAAGGCGGTAATACG
GTTATCCACAGAATCAGGGGATAACGCAGGAAAGAACATGTGAGCAAAAGGCCAGCAAAAGGCCAGGAAC
CGTAAAAAGGCCGCGTTGCTGGCGTTTTTCCATAGGCTCCGCCCCCCTGACGAGCATCACAAAAATCGAC
GCTCAAGTCAGAGGTGGCGAAACCCGACAGGACTATAAAGATACCAGGCGTTTCCCCCTGGAAGCTCCCT
CGTGCGCTCTCCTGTTCCGACCCTGCCGCTTACCGGATACCTGTCCGCCTTTCTCCCTTCGGGAAGCGTG
GCGCTTTCTCATAGCTCACGCTGTAGGTATCTCAGTTCGGTGTAGGTCGTTCGCTCCAAGCTGGGCTGTG
TGCACGAACCCCCCGTTCAGCCCGACCGCTGCGCCTTATCCGGTAACTATCGTCTTGAGTCCAACCCGGT
AAGACACGACTTATCGCCACTGGCAGCAGCCACTGGTAACAGGATTAGCAGAGCGAGGTATGTAGGCGGT
GCTACAGAGTTCTTGAAGTGGTGGCCTAACTACGGCTACACTAGAAGAACAGTATTTGGTATCTGCGCTC
TGCTGAAGCCAGTTACCTTCGGAAAAAGAGTTGGTAGCTCTTGATCCGGCAAACAAACCACCGCTGGTAG
CGGTGGTTTTTTTGTTTGCAAGCAGCAGATTACGCGCAGAAAAAAAGGATCTCAAGAAGATCCTTTGATC
TTTTCTACGGGGTCTGACGCTCAGTGGAACGAAAACTCACGTTAAGGGATTTTGGTCATGAGATTATCAA
AAAGGATCTTCACCTAGATCCTTTTAAATTAAAAATGAAGTTTTAAATCAATCTAAAGTATATATGAGTA
AACTTGGTCTGACAGTTACCAATGCTTAATCAGTGAGGCACCTATCTCAGCGATCTGTCTATTTCGTTCA
TCCATAGTTGCCTGACTCCCCGTCGTGTAGATAACTACGATACGGGAGGGCTTACCATCTGGCCCCAGTG
CTGCAATGATACCGCGAGACCCACGCTCACCGGCTCCAGATTTATCAGCAATAAACCAGCCAGCCGGAAG
GGCCGAGCGCAGAAGTGGTCCTGCAACTTTATCCGCCTCCATCCAGTCTATTAATTGTTGCCGGGAAGCT
AGAGTAAGTAGTTCGCCAGTTAATAGTTTGCGCAACGTTGTTGCCATTGCTACAGGCATCGTGGTGTCAC
GCTCGTCGTTTGGTATGGCTTCATTCAGCTCCGGTTCCCAACGATCAAGGCGAGTTACATGATCCCCCAT
GTTGTGCAAAAAAGCGGTTAGCTCCTTCGGTCCTCCGATCGTTGTCAGAAGTAAGTTGGCCGCAGTGTTA
TCACTCATGGTTATGGCAGCACTGCATAATTCTCTTACTGTCATGCCATCCGTAAGATGCTTTTCTGTGA
CTGGTGAGTACTCAACCAAGTCATTCTGAGAATAGTGTATGCGGCGACCGAGTTGCTCTTGCCCGGCGTC
AATACGGGATAATACCGCGCCACATAGCAGAACTTTAAAAGTGCTCATCATTGGAAAACGTTCTTCGGGG
CGAAAACTCTCAAGGATCTTACCGCTGTTGAGATCCAGTTCGATGTAACCCACTCGTGCACCCAACTGAT
CTTCAGCATCTTTTACTTTCACCAGCGTTTCTGGGTGAGCAAAAACAGGAAGGCAAAATGCCGCAAAAAA
GGGAATAAGGGCGACACGGAAATGTTGAATACTCATACTCTTCCTTTTTCAATATTATTGAAGCATTTAT
CAGGGTTATTGTCTCATGAGCGGATACATATTTGAATGTATTTAGAAAAATAAACAAATAGGGGTTCCGC
GCACATTTCCCCGAAAAGTGCCACCTGGGTCCTTTTCATCACGTGCTATAAAAATAATTATAATTTAAAT
TTTTTAATATAAATATATAAATTAAAAATAGAAAGTAAAAAAAGAAATTAAAGAAAAAATAGTTTTTGTT
TTCCGAAGATGTAAAAGACTCTAGGGGGATCGCCAACAAATACTACCTTTTATCTTGCTCTTCCTGCTCT
CAGGTATTAATGCCGAATTGTTTCATCTTGTCTGTGTAGAAGACCACACACGAAAATCCTGTGATTTTAC
ATTTTACTTATCGTTAATCGAATGTATATCTATTTAATCTGCTTTTCTTGTCTAATAAATATATATGTAA
AGTACGCTTTTTGTTGAAATTTTTTAAACCTTTGTTTATTTTTTTTTCTTCATTCCGTAACTCTTCTACC
TTCTTTATTTACTTTCTAAAATCCAAATACAAAACATAAAAATAAATAAACACAGAGTAAATTCCCAAAT
TATTCCATCATTAAAAGATACGAGGCGCGTGTAAGTTACAGGCAAGCGATCCGTCTAAGAAACCATTATT
ATCATGACATTAACCTATA
